Addgene plasmid #214424: FAB(ER-LD)
Purpose: Detection of ER-lipid droplet contact site
Depositing lab: Chi-Lun Chang. Depositing organization: St. Jude Children's Research Hospital. Publication: A fluorogenic complementation tool kit for interrogating lipid droplet-organelle interaction. Li X, Gamuyao R, Wu ML, Cho WJ, King SV, Petersen RA, Stabley DR, Lindow C, Climer LK, Shirinifard A, Ferrara F, Throm RE, Robinson CG, Zhou Y, Carisey AF, Tebo AG, Chang CL. J Cell Biol. 2024 Sep 2;223(9):e202311126. doi: 10.1083/jcb.202311126. Epub 2024 Jul 1. PubMed 38949658.
Backbone
  Vector backbone: RspAN-mCardinal-ERM_IRES_CFAST-20nm-Halo-6xHp NC
  Vector type: Mammalian Expression
Growth in bacteria
  Bacterial resistance: Ampicillin, 100 μg/mL
  Growth temperature: 37°C
  Growth strain: DH5alpha
  Copy number: Unknown
Gene/Insert
  Gene/Insert name: FRB-V5
  Species: H. sapiens (human)
  Promoter: CMV
  Tag / fusion protein: RspAN-FRB-V5 (N terminal on insert); CFAST-Halo (C terminal on insert)
  Cloning method: Gibson Cloning
Terms and licenses: Academic/Nonprofit Terms; Industry Terms: Not Available to Industry
How to cite: FAB(ER-LD) was a gift from Chi-Lun Chang (Addgene plasmid # 214424 ; http://n2t.net/addgene:214424 ; RRID:Addgene_214424)
