[The description below was written by a language model from this plasmid's Addgene catalogue record and pLannotate feature annotations shown in this document.]
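Description:
FAB(ER-LD) is a mammalian expression plasmid that encodes both halves of a split fluorogen-activating reporter for detecting contact sites between the endoplasmic reticulum and lipid droplets. It is propagated in E. coli through a high-copy ColE1/pUC-type origin and selected with ampicillin (β-lactamase under its own promoter). Remnants of lac regulatory sequence, a bom fragment and a T7 promoter are carried over from the parental backbone. The record lists no mammalian selection marker.

All payload features lie on the reverse strand as a single bicistronic unit driven by the CMV enhancer/promoter. The first cistron begins with a photoactive-yellow-protein-derived segment, consistent with the RspAN fragment named in the record. This is followed by the human FRB domain, which spans the sequence origin, and, per the catalogue, a V5 tag that the annotation does not pick up. Short far-red fluorescent protein matches appear to be leftovers from replacing mCardinal in the parent vector. A rat cytochrome b5 fragment follows, which presumably corresponds to the "ERM" ER-membrane anchor in the backbone name. A chimeric intron and EMCV IRES then allow translation of the second cistron: a short FAST-derived fragment (CFAST), a spacer described as 20 nm in the backbone name, HaloTag, and repeated spastin-derived segments that likely correspond to the "6xHp" element. The record does not define that element, but the stated purpose suggests it targets lipid droplets. An SV40 poly(A) signal terminates the transcript.

The design implies that the two FAST-type fragments complement only where ER and lipid droplet surfaces come close together, giving fluorescence once a cell-permeant fluorogen is added. HaloTag allows independent labelling of the second-cistron protein. The role of FRB, which normally mediates rapamycin-dependent binding to FKBP, is not stated in the record.
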