Features (pLannotate 1.2.2; 28 found; start..end, strand, type, name):
    208..229     -  CDS            mPlum (fragment): far-red monomeric derivative of DsRed fluorescent protein (Wang et al., 2004) mammalian codon-optimized
    278..619     -  CDS            pyp (fragment): PYP_HALHA - Experimental evidence at protein level: Swiss-Prot protein existence level 1. Photoactive blue light protein. Probably functions as a photoreceptor for a negative phototaxis response. From Halorhodospira halophila (Ectothiorhodospira halophila).
    675..693     -  promoter       T7 promoter: promoter for bacteriophage T7 RNA polymerase
    709..742     -  LTR            5' LTR (truncated) (fragment): truncated 5' long terminal repeat (LTR) from HIV-1
    738..941     -  promoter       CMV promoter: human cytomegalovirus (CMV) immediate early promoter
    942..1321    -  enhancer       CMV enhancer: human cytomegalovirus immediate early enhancer
   1476..1528    +  misc_feature   bom (fragment): basis of mobility region from pBR322
   1587..1691    +  promoter       AmpR promoter: bla
   1692..2552    +  CDS            AmpR: β-lactamase; bla; confers resistance to ampicillin, carbenicillin, and related antibiotics
   2723..3311    +  rep_origin     ori: high-copy-number ColE1/pMB1/pBR322/pUC origin of replication
   3494..3586    +  CDS            lacI (fragment): lac repressor; lacI; The lac repressor binds to the lac operator to inhibit transcription in E. coli. This inhibition can be relieved by adding lactose or isopropyl-β-D-thiogalactopyranoside (IPTG).
   3599..3620    +  protein_bind   CAP binding site: CAP binding activates transcription in the presence of cAMP. E. coli catabolite activator protein
   3635..3665    +  promoter       lac promoter: promoter for the E. coli lac operon
   3673..3689    +  protein_bind   lac operator: The lac repressor binds to the lac operator to inhibit transcription in E. coli. This inhibition can be relieved by adding lactose or isopropyl-β-D-thiogalactopyranoside (IPTG). lac repressor encoded by lacI
   3753..3804    -  polyA_signal   SV40 poly(A) signal (fragment): SV40 polyadenylation signal
   3815..3936    -  polyA_signal   SV40 poly(A) signal: SV40 polyadenylation signal
   3959..4043    -  CDS            large T antigen (fragment): large T antigen from SV40 (simian virus 40)
   4079..4249    -  CDS            spast (fragment): SPAST_XENLA - Also known as spg4 From Xenopus laevis (African clawed frog).
   4244..4411    -  CDS            SPAST (fragment): SPAST_BOVIN - Also known as SPG4 From Bos taurus (Bovine).
   4403..4570    -  CDS            SPAST (fragment): SPAST_BOVIN - Also known as SPG4 From Bos taurus (Bovine).
   5049..5083    -  misc_feature   MCS (fragment): multiple cloning site
   5093..5983    -  CDS            HaloTag®: modified bacterial dehalogenase that forms covalent bonds with chloroalkane derivatives
   6272..6304    -  CDS            Y-FAST (fragment): small protein tag, derived from photoactive yellow protein, that allows in vivo fluorescent labeling by addition of a cell-permeant fluorogen (Plamont et al., 2016)
   6334..6796    -  misc_feature   IRES: internal ribosome entry site (IRES) of the encephalomyocarditis virus (EMCV)
   6979..7208    -  intron         chimeric intron: chimera between introns from adenovirus and immunoglobulin heavy chain genes
   7280..7414    -  CDS            Cyb5a (fragment): CYB5_RAT - Also known as Cyb5. Experimental evidence at protein level: Swiss-Prot protein existence level 1. Cytochrome b5 is a membrane-bound hemoprotein functioning as an electron carrier for several membrane-bound oxygenases. It is also involved in several steps of the sterol biosynthesis pathway, particularly in the C-6 double bond introduction during the C-6 desaturation. From Rattus norvegicus (Rat).
   7423..7454    -  CDS            mNeptune (fragment): monomeric far-red fluorescent protein derived from mKate
   7522..178     -  CDS            FRB (fragment) (across the origin): FKBP-rapamycin binding domain of human FRAP
>Addgene plasmid #214424 | FAB(ER-LD) | addgene full sequence | sequence record 426359 | Addgene NGS Result
ACTCTTGGGCCTCCATTAAATCTCGACCATAGGCCTGATTAAAGGATGTTTCCTTCAGAGTCTGGGGGCC
CCGTTCCATCATAGCATGCAAGGGCTCCAGCACCTCAAACATGCCTTTCACGTTCCTTTCCCCAAAGTAC
AAACGAGATGCCTCTTCCAGGCCTTCATGCCACATCTCGCCCCCTCCTGATCCCCCTCCGCCGCTGCCCT
CCTCGCCCTTGCTCACCATGGTGGCGACCGGTAGAGATCCCCCTCCGCCGCTGCCGCCTCCTCCGGAGGT
CATGGCCTTCTTCATGTGCACCTTCACCTTGGTGGGGCCTCTGCTGGTGGGGATCATCCACTCGAACATG
GTGTTCAGGTCGCCCTTCTGCACGCCCTCCTTGAATCTGCCCTGGAACTCCTTGCTCTGGGTGCCGGGGG
CCACGTCGGTGAAGAAGTTCTTGCCGATCACGGTCTTGGGGTCTCTGCCGGTGATGGTGCCCTCGGCGGC
GTTGTAGTGGATGATCTTGCCGTTGCCGTCCAGCTGGATGGCGCCGAAGGCCAGCTTGTCCAGGGCCTTG
TCGTCCATCTTGGCCAGGCTGTTCTCGATGTCGTCGCCGCCGAATCTCACGGTCTCCATGGTGGCTAGCT
AGGCCGCAGATATCGATCCGAGCTCGGTACCAAGCTTGGGTCTCCCTATAGTGAGTCGTATTAATTTCGA
TAAGCCAGTAAGCAGTGGGTTCTCTAGTTAGCCAGAGAGCTCTGCTTATATAGACCTCCCACCGTACACG
CCTACCGCCCATTTGCGTCAATGGGGCGGAGTTGTTACGACATTTTGGAAAGTCCCGTTGATTTTGGTGC
CAAAACAAACTCCCATTGACGTCAATGGGGTGGAGACTTGGAAATCCCCGTGAGTCAAACCGCTATCCAC
GCCCATTGATGTACTGCCAAAACCGCATCACCATGGTAATAGCGATGACTAATACGTAGATGTACTGCCA
AGTAGGAAAGTCCCATAAGGTCATGTACTGGGCATAATGCCAGGCGGGCCATTTACCGTCATTGACGTCA
ATAGGGGGCGTACTTGGCATATGATACACTTGATGTACTGCCAAGTGGGCAGTTTACCGTAAATACTCCA
CCCATTGACGTCAATGGAAAGTCCCTATTGGCGTTACTATGGGAACATACGTCATTATTGACGTCAATGG
GCGGGGGTCGTTGGGCGGTCAGCCAGGCGGGCCATTTACCGTAAGTTATGTAACGCGGAACTCCATATAT
GGGCTATGAACTAATGACCCCGTAATTGATTACTATTAATAACTAGTCAATAATCAATGTCAACGCGTAT
ATCTGGCCCGTACATCGCGAAGCAGCGCAAAACGCCTAACCCTAAGCAGATTCTTCATGCAATTGTCGGT
CAAGCCTTGCCTTGTTGTAGCTTAAATTTTGCTCGCGCACTACTCAGCGACCTCCAACACACAAGCAGGG
AGCAGATACTGGCTTAACTATGCGGCATCAGAGCAGATTGTACTGAGAGTGCACCATAGGGGATCGGGAG
ATCTCCCGATCCGTCGACGTCAGGTGGCACTTTTCGGGGAAATGTGCGCGGAACCCCTATTTGTTTATTT
TTCTAAATACATTCAAATATGTATCCGCTCATGAGACAATAACCCTGATAAATGCTTCAATAATATTGAA
AAAGGAAGAGTATGAGTATTCAACATTTCCGTGTCGCCCTTATTCCCTTTTTTGCGGCATTTTGCCTTCC
TGTTTTTGCTCACCCAGAAACGCTGGTGAAAGTAAAAGATGCTGAAGATCAGTTGGGTGCACGAGTGGGT
TACATCGAACTGGATCTCAACAGCGGTAAGATCCTTGAGAGTTTTCGCCCCGAAGAACGTTTTCCAATGA
TGAGCACTTTTAAAGTTCTGCTATGTGGCGCGGTATTATCCCGTATTGACGCCGGGCAAGAGCAACTCGG
TCGCCGCATACACTATTCTCAGAATGACTTGGTTGAGTACTCACCAGTCACAGAAAAGCATCTTACGGAT
GGCATGACAGTAAGAGAATTATGCAGTGCTGCCATAACCATGAGTGATAACACTGCGGCCAACTTACTTC
TGACAACGATCGGAGGACCGAAGGAGCTAACCGCTTTTTTGCACAACATGGGGGATCATGTAACTCGCCT
TGATCGTTGGGAACCGGAGCTGAATGAAGCCATACCAAACGACGAGCGTGACACCACGATGCCTGTAGCA
ATGGCAACAACGTTGCGCAAACTATTAACTGGCGAACTACTTACTCTAGCTTCCCGGCAACAATTAATAG
ACTGGATGGAGGCGGATAAAGTTGCAGGACCACTTCTGCGCTCGGCCCTTCCGGCTGGCTGGTTTATTGC
TGATAAATCTGGAGCCGGTGAGCGTGGGTCTCGCGGTATCATTGCAGCACTGGGGCCAGATGGTAAGCCC
TCCCGTATCGTAGTTATCTACACGACGGGGAGTCAGGCAACTATGGATGAACGAAATAGACAGATCGCTG
AGATAGGTGCCTCACTGATTAAGCATTGGTAACTGTCAGACCAAGTTTACTCATATATACTTTAGATTGA
TTTAAAACTTCATTTTTAATTTAAAAGGATCTAGGTGAAGATCCTTTTTGATAATCTCATGACCAAAATC
CCTTAACGTGAGTTTTCGTTCCACTGAGCGTCAGACCCCGTAGAAAAGATCAAAGGATCTTCTTGAGATC
CTTTTTTTCTGCGCGTAATCTGCTGCTTGCAAACAAAAAAACCACCGCTACCAGCGGTGGTTTGTTTGCC
GGATCAAGAGCTACCAACTCTTTTTCCGAAGGTAACTGGCTTCAGCAGAGCGCAGATACCAAATACTGTT
CTTCTAGTGTAGCCGTAGTTAGGCCACCACTTCAAGAACTCTGTAGCACCGCCTACATACCTCGCTCTGC
TAATCCTGTTACCAGTGGCTGCTGCCAGTGGCGATAAGTCGTGTCTTACCGGGTTGGACTCAAGACGATA
GTTACCGGATAAGGCGCAGCGGTCGGGCTGAACGGGGGGTTCGTGCACACAGCCCAGCTTGGAGCGAACG
ACCTACACCGAACTGAGATACCTACAGCGTGAGCTATGAGAAAGCGCCACGCTTCCCGAAGGGAGAAAGG
CGGACAGGTATCCGGTAAGCGGCAGGGTCGGAACAGGAGAGCGCACGAGGGAGCTTCCAGGGGGAAACGC
CTGGTATCTTTATAGTCCTGTCGGGTTTCGCCACCTCTGACTTGAGCGTCGATTTTTGTGATGCTCGTCA
GGGGGGCGGAGCCTATGGAAAAACGCCAGCAACGCGGCCTTTTTACGGTTCCTGGCCTTTTGCTGGCCTT
TTGCTCACATGTTCTTTCCTGCGTTATCCCCTGATTCTGTGGATAACCGTATTACCGCCTTTGAGTGAGC
TGATACCGCTCGCCGCAGCCGAACGACCGAGCGCAGCGAGTCAGTGAGCGAGGAAGCGGAAGAGCGCCCA
ATACGCAAACCGCCTCTCCCCGCGCGTTGGCCGATTCATTAATGCAGCTGGCACGACAGGTTTCCCGACT
GGAAAGCGGGCAGTGAGCGCAACGCAATTAATGTGAGTTAGCTCACTCATTAGGCACCCCAGGCTTTACA
CTTTATGCTTCCGGCTCGTATGTTGTGTGGAATTGTGAGCGGATAACAATTTCACACAGGAAACAGCTAT
GACCATGATTACGCCAAGCTCTAGCTAGAGGTCGACGGTATACAGACATGATAAGATACATTGATGAGTT
TGGACAAACCACAACTAGAATGCACTCGACGCGTTAAGATACATTGATGAGTTTGGACAAACCACAACTA
GAATGCAGTGAAAAAAATGCTTTATTTGTGAAATTTGTGATGCTATTGCTTTATTTGTAACCATTATAAG
CTGCAATAAACAAGTTAACAACAACAATTGCATTCATTTTATGTTTCAGGTTCAGGGGGAGGTGTGGGAG
GTTTTTTAAAGCAAGTAAAACCTCTACAAATGTGGTATGGCTGATTATGATCAGTTATCTAGAGTTAATT
AATTGGCCCTCGAGTTACTTGTACCGATCCGGTGGATCCTTAGGAGCGCTTGGCTGCCATTAGCGCCCGG
GAGAATCTCTGGCAAAGCCATACGAACAGCAAGCCGAGGTGGAATGCAACCAGCCTGAGTAACGCGAAAC
CGACGAAGAGCGGGTAACTAAAGTAATAGAGGTTCCGCTTGTGAGGAGATTCAGAATTTGCGCTTCTCTT
CGCAGCCATTAAGGCTCGTGAAAATCGCTGGCACAACCAGACGAATAATAATCCCAGATGAAATGCTACA
AGACGTAATAGTGCGAACCCTACGAAGAGAGGATATGAGAAATAGTACAGATTCCGCTTATGAGGTGATT
CGCTATTTGCGGAACGCTTAGCTGCCATCAAGGCTCGCGAGAAGCGCTGGCAGAGCCAGACGAATAGTAG
GCCTAGATGGAAGGCCACTAGCCGGAGTAGAGCAAAGCCTACAAAAAGAGGGTAAGAGAAGTAGTATAAG
TTCCGCTTATGCGGGGATTCGCTATTGGCACTCCTCTTAGCCGCCATTAAAGCTCGCGAAAATCTTTGGC
AAAGCCACACGAACAGAAGACCAAGATGAAACGCAACTAGCCGAAGGAGAGCGAAGCCAACGAACAACGG
GTAAGAGAAGTAATAGAGGTTGCGTTTATGAGGCGATTCGCTATTTGCCGACCTCTTTGCTGCCATTAAC
GCTCGCGAGAACCGTTGACATAACCAGACAAACAACAAACCTAGATGAAACGCGACCAGCCGAAGTAGCG
CGAAACCCACGAACAAGGGATAGCTGAAGTAATATAAGTTCCTCTTATGGGGCGATTCACTATTAGCCGA
ACGTTTCGCAGCCATCAGCGCTCTAGAAAAGCGTTGACACAACCAAACAAACAGTAATCCAAGATGAAAA
GCAACCAATCGAAGTAGAGCAAACCCGACAAAAAGGGGGTAAGAGAAGTAGTACAGGTTGCGTTTGTGCG
GGGATTCGGAATTCGATGCTTGAGCTCGAGATCTGAGTCCGGACTTGTACATGCCGGAAATCTCGAGCGT
CGACAGCCAGCGCGCGATCTCGCTGCCGATCAGGTCCGGGTTGTCTTCTTGCAGCAGATTCAGACCCGGG
CCGATGTCCACAGCCTTGCAGTTAGGCAGGCTTTTGGCCAGGCGAGCGGCTTCGGCCGGTGGGATCAGAA
CGCCTGGGGTGCCCCAGAACAGCAGCTTCGGGACAGGGGACTGGTGCAGCCAGTCCATGTATTCTTCGAC
CAGCGCGACGATGTTCGCTGGCTCACCGGCGATTGGCAGCTCGTTTGGGAAGCGCCACAGTGGCTCGCGG
TCAACAGGATTCAGGAACGGCTCGCGGTAATGGTCCATCTCGACTTCAGTCAGCGGGCGGACGACACCCA
TCGGCAGCGTACCCTCGATAAAAACGTTCTGATCGATGATCAGCTTGCGGCCGACGTCGGTGGTGCGGAA
GGCCTGGAAGGTCTCGCGGGCAAATTCTGGCCATTCGTCCCAGGTCGGGATAGGGCGGATGAACTCCATA
AATGCAATACCTTTGACGCGCTCTGGATTGCGCTTGGCCCAGTGGAAACCCAGAGCGGAGCCCCAGTCGT
GAATGACCAGGACGACCTCTTCCAGACCCAGGGCTTCGATGAAGGCATCCATGAAGCGGACGTGGTCGTC
GAAGAAATAACCCAGGTCTGGTTTGTCGGATTTGCCCATACCGATCAGGTCTGGAGCAATGCAGCGATGG
GTCGGTGCAACATGCGGGATGATGTTGCGCCACACGTAGGAGGAGGTCGGGTTACCGTGCAGGAACAGCA
CAGGGGTGCCATCGCGCGGACCAACATCGACGTAGTGCATGCGCTCGCCCAGGACTTCCACATAATGGGG
GTCGAATGGAAAGCCAGTACCGATTTCTGCCATGGTGGCGACCGGTGTCGAACCTCCCCCACCCGATCCG
CCACCTCCAGATCCACCTCCGCCTGAACCGCCACCACCTGATGCTCTAGCTGCAGCCTCCCTGGCTGCAG
CTTCTCTAGCAGCTGCCTCACGTGCAGCTGCTTCCCTAGCGGCAGCCTCTCTTGCGGCACCTTCTAGAAT
TCTACCTCCGGCACTTCCACCAGCACTGCCTCCAGCTGAGACCGGTAGGGTGGAACCTCCAGAACCGCCG
CTGCCTCCGGAGCCGCCTCCGGTTTCGGTTTCACTAGTGGACACCCGTTTCACAAAGACCCAATAGCTGT
CACCCATGGCGCGCCTCCCGGGTTGTGGCAAGCTTATCATCGTGTTTTTCAAAGGAAAACCACGTCCCCG
TGGTTCGGGGGGCCTAGACGTTTTTTTAACCTCGACTAAACACATGTAAAGCATGTGCACCGAGGCCCCA
GATCAGATCCCATACAATGGGGTACCTTCTGGGCATCCTTCAGCCCCTTGTTGAATACGCTTGAGGAGAG
CCATTTGACTCTTTCCACAACTATCCAACTCACAACGTGGCACTGGGGTTGTGCCGCCTTTGCAGGTGTA
TCTTATACACGTGGCTTTTGGCCGCAGAGGCACCTGTCGCCAGGTGGGGGGTTCCGCTGCCTGCAAAGGG
TCGCTACAGACGTTGTTTGTCTTCAAGAAGCTTCCAGAGGAACTGCTTCCTTCACGACATTCAACAGACC
TTGCATTCCTTTGGCGAGAGGGGAAAGACCCCTAGGAATGCTCGTCAAGAAGACAGGGCCAGGTTTCCGG
GCCCTCACATTGCCAAAAGACGGCAATATGGTGGAAAATAACATATAGACAAACGCACACCGGCCTTATT
CCAAGCGGCTTCGGCCAGTAACGTTAGGGGGGGGGGAGGGAGAGGGGGGGGGGGAGAGGGGCGGAATTGG
CCGCCCTAGATGCATGCTCGACCTGCAGTTGGACCTGGGAGTGGACACCTGTGGAGAGAAAGGCAAAGTG
GATGTCATTGTCACTCAAGTGTATGGCCAGATCTCAAGCCTGCCACACCTCAAGCTTGACAACAAAAAGA
TTGTCTTTTCTGACCAGATGGACGCGGCCACCCTCAAAGGCATCACCGCGGGCCAGGTGAATATCAAATC
CTCCTCGTTTTTGGAAACTGACAATCTTAGCGCAGAAGTCATGCCCGCTTTTGAGAGGGAGTACTCACCC
CAACAGCTGGCCCTCGCAGACAGCGAATTAATTCCAGCACACTGGATCAGTTATCTATGCGGCCGCTTAG
TCCTCGGCCATGTACAGGCGGTACATCAGGGCCACCACCAGGGCGGAGATGGCGGGGATCACCCAGTTGG
TCCACCAGGAGGAGTTGGACTCCACGGTGGTGATCGAGGAATTCGAAGCTTGAGCTCGAGATCTGAGTCC
GGACTTGTACCGCTCGTCCATGCCATTAAGTTTGGTGCTGTCCAGGCCCAGCAGGGGGTTGGGGATGGGC
TTGCCACCGCTCCCACTACCTCCGCTGCCACTTGAGATTCGTCGGAACACATGATAATAGAGGTCCCAGG
CTTGGGTGAGGTCCTTGACATTCCCTGATTTCATGTACTTCCTGCACC
